Addgene plasmid #17636: pmr101A-hVPS26
Depositing lab: James Hurley. Depositing organization: National Institute of Diabetes & Digestive & Kidney Diseases (NIDDK). Publication: The retromer subunit Vps26 has an arrestin fold and binds Vps35 through its C-terminal domain. Shi H, Rojas R, Bonifacino JS, Hurley JH. Nat Struct Mol Biol. 2006 Jun . 13(6):540-8. 10.1038/nsmb1103 PubMed 16732284.
Backbone
  Vector backbone: modified pmr101
  Backbone manufacturer: ATCC
  Backbone size w/o insert (bp): 4100
  Vector type: Bacterial Expression
Growth in bacteria
  Bacterial resistance: Kanamycin, 50 μg/mL
  Growth temperature: 37°C
  Growth strain: DH5alpha
  Copy number: Low Copy
Gene/Insert
  Gene/Insert name: VPS26
  Species: H. sapiens (human)
  Entrez Gene: VPS26A (a.k.a. HB58, Hbeta58, PEP8A, VPS26)
  Tag / fusion protein: His (C terminal on insert)
  Cloning method: Restriction Enzyme; 5′ cloning site NcoI? (see comments) (not destroyed); 3′ cloning site XhoI (not destroyed)
  Sequencing primers: 5′ na
Terms and licenses: Academic/Nonprofit Terms; Industry Terms: Not Available to Industry
Depositor comments: PCR was used to amplify the cDNA coding for human Vps26A and to add a C-terminal His5 tag (GLVPRGSHHHHH). The expressed recombinant protein contains the additional dipeptide MetGly at the N terminus as a result of the vector construction. Note: the publication lists NdeI as the 5' prime cloning site; however, this site is not unique.
How to cite: pmr101A-hVPS26 was a gift from James Hurley (Addgene plasmid # 17636 ; http://n2t.net/addgene:17636 ; RRID:Addgene_17636)
