[The description below was written by a language model from this plasmid's Addgene catalogue record and pLannotate feature annotations shown in this document.]
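Description:
pmr101A-hVPS26 is a bacterial expression plasmid built on a modified pmr101 backbone (about 4.1 kb without insert; the sequenced construct is about 5.1 kb) for producing recombinant human VPS26A in E. coli. It replicates from a p15A origin, consistent with its listing as low copy, and this origin is compatible with ColE1-type plasmids in the same cell. Selection is by kanamycin through an aph(3')-Ia resistance gene. The annotation also picks up an M13 phage origin and several non-functional remnants from the vector's construction history. These include fragments of β-lactamase and tetracycline resistance genes, transposon-derived tnpR and Tn903 sequences, a bom fragment and a short RSF ori fragment. None of these appear to serve as markers here.

The expression cassette is a T7 promoter followed by a lac operator, the phage T7 gene 10 ribosome binding site, the VPS26A coding sequence and a T7 terminator. Transcription therefore depends on a host supplying T7 RNA polymerase and is inducible with IPTG. No lacI gene is annotated on the plasmid. According to the depositor, the cDNA was PCR-amplified to add a C-terminal tag of five histidines, preceded by a linker that resembles a thrombin recognition site, and the expressed protein carries an extra Met-Gly dipeptide at its N terminus from the vector design. The 3′ cloning site is XhoI. The 5′ site is uncertain: it is recorded tentatively as NcoI, while the publication cites NdeI, which is not unique. A short fragment annotated as a T7 gene 10B solubility tag lies downstream of the insert and is probably vector-derived sequence, not part of the product.

VPS26A is a subunit of the retromer cargo-selective complex, and the associated work concerns its arrestin-like fold and its binding to Vps35. This suggests use in purifying His-tagged protein for structural and binding studies.
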