Features (pLannotate 1.2.2; 16 found; start..end, strand, type, name):
    209..227     +  promoter       T7 promoter: promoter for bacteriophage T7 RNA polymerase
    228..252     +  protein_bind   lac operator: The lac repressor binds to the lac operator to inhibit transcription in E. coli. This inhibition can be relieved by adding lactose or isopropyl-β-D-thiogalactopyranoside (IPTG). lac repressor encoded by lacI
    267..289     +  RBS            RBS: efficient ribosome binding site from bacteriophage T7 gene 10 (Olins and Rangwala, 1989)
    302..1282    +  CDS            VPS26A: VP26A_HUMAN - Also known as VPS26. Experimental evidence at protein level: Swiss-Prot protein existence level 1. Acts as component of the retromer cargo-selective complex (CSC). The CSC is believed to be the core functional component of retromer or respective retromer complex variants acting to prevent missorting of selected transmembrane cargo proteins into the lysosomal degradation pathway. The recruitment of the CSC to the endosomal membrane involves RAB7A and SNX3. The SNX-BAR retromer mediates retrograde transport of cargo proteins from endosomes to the trans- Golgi network (TGN) and is i
   1344..1393    +  CDS            SET1 (fragment): solubility-enhancement tag derived from T7 phage gene 10B
   1401..1448    +  terminator     T7 terminator: transcription terminator for bacteriophage T7 RNA polymerase
   1494..1775    -  CDS            tnpR (fragment): TNR3_ECOLX - Experimental evidence at protein level: Swiss-Prot protein existence level 1. Resolvase catalyzes the resolution (a site-specific recombination) of the cointegrated replicon to yield the final transposition products. From Escherichia coli.
   1763..1909    -  CDS            TRA2_ECOLX (fragment): Protein predicted: Swiss-Prot protein existence level 4. Required for transposition of transposon Tn903. From Escherichia coli.
   2050..2865    -  CDS            KanR: aminoglycoside phosphotransferase; aph(3')-Ia; confers resistance to kanamycin in bacteria or G418 (Geneticin®) in eukaryotes
   3192..3218    +  misc_feature   bom (fragment): basis of mobility region from pBR322
   3317..3372    -  rep_origin     RSF ori (fragment): Plasmids containing the RSF 1030 origin of replication can be propagated in E. coli cells that contain additional plasmids with compatible origins.
   3460..4005    -  rep_origin     p15A ori: Plasmids containing the medium-copy-number p15A origin of replication can be propagated in E. coli cells that contain a second plasmid with the ColE1 origin.
   4171..4490    -  CDS            bla(M) (fragment): β-lactamase lacking the signal sequence; bla(M); allows cytosolic expression of β-lactamase
   4489..4542    -  CDS            TcR (fragment): tetracycline efflux protein; tet; confers resistance to tetracycline
   4659..5039    -  rep_origin     M13 ori (sequence partly withheld): M13 bacteriophage origin of replication; arrow indicates direction of (+) strand synthesis
   5045..187     -  CDS            TcR (fragment) (across the origin): tetracycline efflux protein; tet; confers resistance to tetracycline
>Addgene plasmid #17636 | pmr101A-hVPS26 | addgene full sequence | sequence record 235852 | Addgene NGS Result
CAAGGAGATGGCGCCCAACAGTCCCCCGGCCACGGGGCCTGCCACCATACCCACGCCGAAACAAGCGCTC
ATGAGCCCGAAGTGGCGAGCCCGATCTTCCCCATCGGTGATGTCGGCGATATAGGCGCCAGCAACCGCAC
CTGTGGCGCCGGTGATGCCGGCCACGATGCGTCCGGCGTAGAGGATCGAGATCTCGATCCCGCGAAATTA
ATACGACTCACTATAGGGGAATTGTGAGCGGATAACAATTCCCCTCTAGAAATAATTTTGTTTAACTTTA
AGAAGGAGATATACCATGGGTATGAGTTTTCTTGGAGGCTTTTTTGGTCCAATTTGTGAGATCGATATTG
TTCTTAATGATGGGGAAACCAGGAAAATGGCAGAAATGAAAACTGAAGATGGCAAAGTAGAAAAACACTA
TCTCTTCTATGACGGAGAATCCGTTTCAGGAAAGGTAAACCTAGCCTTTAAGCAACCTGGAAAGAGGCTA
GAACACCAAGGAATTAGAATTGAATTTGTAGGTCAAATTGAACTTTTCAATGACAAGAGTAATACTCATG
AATTTGTAAACCTAGTGAAAGAACTAGCCTTACCTGGAGAACTGACTCAGAGCAGAAGTTATGATTTTGA
ATTTATGCAAGTTGAAAAGCCATATGAATCTTACATCGGTGCCAATGTCCGCTTGAGGTATTTTCTTAAA
GTGACAATAGTGAGAAGACTGACAGATTTGGTAAAAGAGTATGATCTTATTGTTCACCAGCTTGCCACCT
ATCCTGATGTTAACAACTCTATTAAGATGGAAGTGGGCATTGAAGATTGTCTACATATAGAATTTGAATA
TAATAAATCAAAGTATCATTTAAAGGATGTGATTGTTGGAAAAATTTACTTCTTATTAGTAAGAATAAAA
ATACAACATATGGAGTTACAGCTGATCAAAAAAGAGATCACAGGAATTGGACCCAGTACCACAACAGAAA
CAGAAACAATCGCCAAATATGAAATAATGGATGGTGCACCAGTAAAAGGTGAATCAATTCCAATAAGGCT
ATTTTTAGCAGGATATGACCCAACTCCAACAATGAGAGATGTGAACAAAAAATTTTCAGTAAGGTACTTT
TTGAATTTAGTGCTTGTTGATGAGGAAGACCGGAGGTACTTCAAACAGCAGGAGATAATTTTATGGAGAA
AAGCTCCTGAAAAACTGAGGAAACAGAGAACAAACTTTCACCAGCGATTTGAATCTCCAGAATCACAGGC
ATCTGCCGAACAGCCTGAAATGGGACTGGTTCCGCGTGGATCCCATCATCATCATCATTGACTCGAGCTC
AAGCTTGGATCCGGCTGCTAACAAAGCCCGAAAGGAAGCTGAGTTGGCTGCTGCCACCGCTGAGCAATAA
CTAGCATAACCCCTTGGGGCCTCTAAACGGGTCTTGAGGGGTTTTTTGCTGAAAGGAGGAACTATATCCG
GATATCCACAGGACGGGTGTGGTCGCCATGATGGTGACCACCATTTGCCCCATATCACCGTCGGTACTGA
TCCCGTCGTCAATAAACCGAACCGCTACACCCTGAGCATCAAACTCTTTTATCAGTTGGATCATGTCGGC
GGTGTCGCGGCCAAGACGGTCGAGCTTCTTCACCAGAATGACATCACCTTCCTCCACCTTCATCCTCAGC
AAATCCAGCCCTTCCCGATCTGTTGAACTGCCGGATGCCTTGTCGGTAAAGATGCGGTTAGCTTTTACCC
CTGCATCTTTGAGCGCTGAGGTCTGCCTCGTGAAGAAGGTGTTGCTGACTCATACCAGGCCTGAATCGCC
CCATCATCCAGCCAGAAAGTGAGGGAGCCACGGTTGATGAGAGCTTTGTTGTAGGTGGACCAGTTGGTGA
TTTTGAACTTTTGCTTTGCCACGGAACGGTCTGCGTTGTCGGGAAGATGCGTGATCTGATCCTTCAACTC
AGCAAAAGTTCGATTTATTCAACAAAGCCGCCGTCCCGTCAAGTCAGCGTAATGCTCTGCCAGTGTTACA
ACCAATTAACCAATTCTGATTAGAAAAACTCATCGAGCATCAAATGAAACTGCAATTTATTCATATCAGG
ATTATCAATACCATATTTTTGAAAAAGCCGTTTCTGTAATGAAGGAGAAAACTCACCGAGGCAGTTCCAT
AGGATGGCAAGATCCTGGTATCGGTCTGCGATTCCGACTCGTCCAACATCAATACAACCTATTAATTTCC
CCTCGTCAAAAATAAGGTTATCAAGTGAGAAATCACCATGAGTGACGACTGAATCCGGTGAGAATGGCAA
GAGCTTATGCATTTCTTTCCAGACTTGTTCAACAGGCCAGCCATTACGCTCGTCATCAAAATCACTCGCA
TCAACCAAACCGTTATTCATTCGTGATTGCGCCTGAGCGAGACGAAATACGCGATCGCTGTTAAAAGGAC
AATTACAAACAGGAATCGAATGCAACCGGCGCAGGAACACTGCCAGCGCATCAACAATATTTTCACCTGA
ATCAGGATATTCTTCTAATACCTGGAATGCTGTTTTCCCGGGGATCGCAGTGGTGAGTAACCATGCATCA
TCAGGAGTACGGATAAAATGCTTGATGGTCGGAAGAGGCATAAATTCCGTCAGCCAGTTTAGTCTGACCA
TCTCATCTGTAACATCATTGGCAACGCTACCTTTGCCATGTTTCAGAAACAACTCTGGCGCATCGGGCTT
CCCATACAATCGATAGATTGTCGCACCTGATTGCCCGACATTATCGCGAGCCCATTTATACCCATATAAA
TCAGCATCCATGTTGGAATTTAATCGCGGCCTTGAGCAAGACGTTTCCCGTTGAATATGGCTCATAACAC
CCCTTGTATTACTGTTTATGTAAGCAGACAGTTTTATTGTTCATGATGATATATTTTTATCTTGTGCAAT
GTAACATCAGAGATTTTGAGACACAACGTGGCTTTGTTGAATAAATCGAACTTTTGCTGAGTTGAAGGAT
CAGATCACGCATCTTCCCGACAACGCAGACCGTTCCGTGGCAAAGCAAAAGTTCAAAATCACCAACTGGT
CCACCTACAACAAAGCTCTCATCAACCGTGGCTCCCTCACTTTCTGGCTGGATGATGGGGCGATTCAGGC
CTGGTATGAGTCAGCAACACCTTCTTCACGAGGCAGACCTCAGCGCTAGCGGAGTGTATACTGGCTTACT
ATGTTGGCACTGATGAGGGTGTCAGTGAAGTGCTTCATGTGGCAGGAGAAAAAAGGCTGCACCGGTGCGT
CAGCAGAATATGTGATACAGGATATATTCCGCTTCCTCGCTCACTGACTCGCTACGCTCGGTCGTTCGAC
TGCGGCGAGCGGAAATGGCTTACGAACGGGGCGGAGATTTCCTGGAAGATGCCAGGAAGATACTTAACAG
GGAAGTGAGAGGGCCGCGGCAAAGCCGTTTTTCCATAGGCTCCGCCCCCCTGACAAGCATCACGAAATCT
GACGCTCAAATCAGTGGTGGCGAAACCCGACAGGACTATAAAGATACCAGGCGTTTCCCCCTGGCGGCTC
CCTCGTGCGCTCTCCTGTTCCTGCCTTTCGGTTTACCGGTGTCATTCCGCTGTTATGGCCGCGTTTGTCT
CATTCCACGCCTGACACTCAGTTCCGGGTAGGCAGTTCGCTCCAAGCTGGACTGTATGCACGAACCCCCC
GTTCAGTCCGACCGCTGCGCCTTATCCGGTAACTATCGTCTTGAGTCCAACCCGGAAAGACATGCAAAAG
CACCACTGGCAGCAGCCACTGGTAATTGATTTAGAGGAGTTAGTCTTGAAGTCATGCGCCGGTTAAGGCT
AAACTGAAAGGACAAGTTTTGGTGACTGCGCTCCTCCAAGCCAGTTACCTCGGTTCAAAGAGTTGGTAGC
TCAGAGAACCTTCGAAAAACCGCCCTGCAAGGCGGTTTTTTCGTTTTCAGAGCAAGAGATTACGCGCAGA
CCAAAACGATCTCAAGAAGATCATCTTATTAAGGGGTCTGACGCTCAGTGGAACGAAAACTCACGTTAAG
GGATTTTGGTCATGAGATTATCAAAAAGGATCTTCACCTAGATCCTTTTAAATTAAAAATGAAGTTTTAA
ATCAATCTAAAGTATATATGAGTAAACTTGGTCTGACAGTTACCAATGCTTAATCAGTGAGGCACCTATC
TCAGCGATCTGTCTATTTCGTTCATCCATAGTTGCCTGACTCCCCGTCGTGTAGATAACTACGATACGGG
AGGGCTTACCATCTGGCCCCAGTGCTGCAATGATACCGCGAGACCCACGCTCACCGGCTCCAGATTTATC
AGCAATAAACCAGCCAGCCGGAAGGGCCGAGCGCAGAAGTGGTCCTGCAACTTTATCCGCCTCCATCCAG
TCTATTAATTGTTGCCGGGAAGCTAGAGTAAGTAGTTCGCCAGTTAATAGTTTGCGCAACGTTGTTGCCA
TTGCTGCAGGGTTGAAGGCTCTCAAGGGCATCGGTCGACGCTCTCCCTTATGCGACTCCTGCGAAAAGCC
CCAAAAACAGGAA
[33 nt withheld, positions 4564-4596]
CAATATTTTGTTAAAATTCGCGTTAAATTTTTGTTAAATCAGCTCATTTTTTAACCAATAGGCCGAAATC
GGCAAAATCCCTTATAAATCAAAAGAATAGCCCGAGATAGGGT
[37 nt withheld, positions 4710-4746]
AAAGAACGTGGACTCCAACGTCAAAGG
[141 nt withheld, positions 4774-4914]
G
[124 nt withheld, positions 4916-5039]
CCTCAATTAGGAAGCAGCCCAGTAGTAGGTTGAGGCCGTTGAGCACCGCCGCCGCAAGGAATGGTGCATG
