>Addgene plasmid #17636 | pmr101A-hVPS26 | addgene partial sequence | sequence record 23587 | 17636 with T7-terminal
TAGCAGCCGGATCCAAGCTTGAGCTCGAGTCAATGATGATGATGATGGGATCCACGCGGAACCAGTCCCA
TTTCAGGCTGTTCGGCAGATGCCTGTGATTCTGGAGATTCAAATCGCTGGTGAAAGTTTGTTCTCTGTTT
CCTCAGTTTTTCAGGAGCTTTTCTCCATAAAATTATCTCCTGCTGTTTGAAGTACCTCCGGTCTTCCTCA
TCAACAAGCACTAAATTCAAAAAGTACCTTACTGAAAATTTTTTGTTCACATCTCTCATTGTTGGAGTTG
GGTCATATCCTGCTAAAAATAGCCTTATTGGAATTGATTCACCTTTTACTGGTGCACCATCCATTATTTC
ATATTTGGCGATTGTTTCTGTTTCTGTTGTGGTACTGGGTCCAATTCCTGTGATCTCTTTTTTGATCAGC
TGTAACTCCATATGTTGTATTTTTATTCTTACTAATAAGAAGTAAATTTTTCCAACAATCACATCCTTTA
AATGATACTTTGATTTATTATATTCAAATTCTATATGTAGACAATCTTCAATGCCCACTTCCATCTTAAT
AGAGTTGTTAACATCAGGATAGGTGGCAAGCTGGTGAACAA
